>Addgene plasmid #34446 | KHBD00321 | depositor partial sequence | sequence record 41013 | KHBD00321 sequence 2424 bps
[2424 nt withheld, positions 1-2424]
