>Addgene plasmid #34446 | KHBD00321 | addgene partial sequence | sequence record 42207 | M13-Rev 5'-CAGGAAACAGCTATGACC-3'
GATTTTATTTTGACTGATAGTGACCTGTTCGTTGCAACAAATTGATAAGCAATGCTTTCTTATAATGCCA
ACTTTGTACAAGAAAGTTGGCAA
[627 nt withheld, positions 94-720]
