[The description below was written by a language model from this plasmid's Addgene catalogue record.]
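Description:
KHBD00321 is a Gateway entry-type clone built in the pDONR221 donor vector backbone (Invitrogen), carrying the open reading frame of the Drosophila melanogaster gene CG8676, better known as Hr39 (Hormone receptor-like in 39, also called FTZ-F1beta or NR5B1), a nuclear hormone receptor family transcription factor. The insert is about 2.4 kb in a backbone of roughly 2.5 kb and was introduced by Gateway recombination. In a pDONR221 derivative this normally means the ORF replaces the donor vector's counter-selectable cassette and ends up flanked by attL recombination sites, although no feature table is provided here to confirm the exact site arrangement. The plasmid is maintained at high copy number in standard E. coli cloning strains under kanamycin selection, and the insert can be read from flanking M13 forward and reverse primer sites.

The plasmid has no expression function of its own. The record lists no promoter, tag or reporter, and donor/entry vectors of this kind serve as shuttles rather than expression constructs. The depositor notes that ORFs in this collection were cloned open-ended, without a stop codon. After LR recombination into a destination vector, the Hr39 coding sequence can therefore be read through into a C-terminal fusion partner supplied by that vector, as well as being joined to N-terminal fusions. The clone belongs to a Drosophila transcription factor ORF resource associated with a study on automated protein–DNA interaction screening of fly regulatory elements. Its typical use is as a source clone for transferring Hr39 into destination vectors for such interaction assays or other expression formats.
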