Addgene plasmid #34446: KHBD00321
Depositing lab: Bart Deplancke. Depositing organization: Swiss Federal Institute of Technology (EPFL). Publication: Automated protein-DNA interaction screening of Drosophila regulatory elements. Korneel Hens, Jean-Daniel Feuz, Alina Isakova, Antonina Lagovitina, Andreas Massouras, Julien Bryois, Patrick Callaerts, Susan E. Celniker, Bart Deplancke. Nat Methods. 2011 Oct 30;8(12):1065-70. 10.1038/nmeth.1763 PubMed 22037703.
Backbone
  Vector backbone: pDONR221
  Backbone manufacturer: Invitrogen
  Backbone size w/o insert (bp): 2536
  Vector type: Gateway Donor Vector
Growth in bacteria
  Bacterial resistance: Kanamycin, 50 μg/mL
  Growth temperature: 37°C
  Growth strain: DH5alpha
  Copy number: High Copy
Gene/Insert
  Gene/Insert name: CG8676 (alt names: FBgn0010229; Hr39; Hormone receptor-like in 39)
  Species: D. melanogaster (fly)
  Insert size (bp): 2424
  Entrez Gene: Hr39 (a.k.a. Dmel_CG8676, CG8676, DHR30, DHR39, DHR39/Ftz-F1beta, Dmel\CG8676, EP(2)2490, FTZ-F1, FTZ-F1B, FTZ-F1beta, HR39, NR5B1, betaFTZ-E1, betaFTZ-F1, dFTZ-F1beta, fs(2)04443, fs(2)neo8, ftz-F1, ftz-F1beta, ftz-f1beta, i70)
  Cloning method: Gateway Cloning
  Sequencing primers: 5′ M13F; 3′ M13R
Terms and licenses: Academic/Nonprofit Terms; Industry Terms: Not Available to Industry
Depositor comments: Please note that the ORFs in this collection were cloned open-ended (without a stop codon).
How to cite: KHBD00321 was a gift from Bart Deplancke (Addgene plasmid # 34446 ; http://n2t.net/addgene:34446 ; RRID:Addgene_34446)
